Addgene plasmid #145794: pAG413 GAL ORF1 Shuffle1 NLS
Purpose: mPing Yeast Transposition Assay
Depositing lab: Charles Nathan Hancock. Depositing organization: University of South Carolina Aiken. Publication: Alteration of the Ping and Pong ORF1 proteins allows for hyperactive transposition of mPing. Payero L, Outten G, Burckhalter CE, Hancock, CN. Journal of the South Carolina Academy of Science 2016, 14 (2):1-6.
Backbone
  Vector backbone: pAG413 GAL
  Vector type: Yeast Expression
  Selectable markers: HIS3
Growth in bacteria
  Bacterial resistance: Ampicillin, 100 μg/mL
  Growth temperature: 37°C
  Growth strain: DH5alpha
  Copy number: High Copy
Gene/Insert
  Gene/Insert name: ORF1 Shuffle1 NLS
  Species: Oryza Sativa
  Mutation: Enhanced Nucleur Localization Signal
  Cloning method: Gateway Cloning
Terms and licenses: Academic/Nonprofit Terms; Industry Terms: Not Available to Industry
How to cite: pAG413 GAL ORF1 Shuffle1 NLS was a gift from Charles Nathan Hancock (Addgene plasmid # 145794 ; http://n2t.net/addgene:145794 ; RRID:Addgene_145794)
