[The description below was written by a language model from this plasmid's Addgene catalogue record and pLannotate feature annotations shown in this document.]
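Description:
pAG413 GAL ORF1 Shuffle1 NLS is a yeast expression plasmid built on the pAG413 GAL Gateway destination backbone, a centromeric shuttle vector. In Saccharomyces cerevisiae it is maintained through a CEN6/ARS element, which keeps it at low, stable copy number, and it is selected by the HIS3 auxotrophic marker expressed from its own promoter. In E. coli it replicates from a high-copy ColE1/pUC-type origin with ampicillin resistance (bla). An f1 origin and pBluescript-derived remnants (lac promoter/operator, a lacZα fragment, T3 and T7 promoters, MCS fragments) are carried over from the parental backbone and have no evident role in the yeast assay.

The expression cassette consists of the galactose-inducible, Gal4-regulated GAL1 promoter, an insert of roughly 1.4 kb flanked by attB1 and attB2 sites left by Gateway recombination, and the CYC1 transcription terminator. The annotation software did not assign a feature to the insert itself, but the catalogue entry identifies it as ORF1 Shuffle1 NLS from rice (Oryza sativa), carrying an enhanced nuclear localization signal. The associated publication title concerns altered Ping and Pong ORF1 proteins that give hyperactive mPing transposition. The exact composition of the "Shuffle1" variant is not stated in the record.

The stated purpose is the mPing yeast transposition assay, so this plasmid supplies galactose-inducible expression of the modified ORF1 protein. The other assay components, such as a transposase source and an mPing reporter, are not present on this construct and are not described in the record.
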