Features (pLannotate 1.2.2; 24 found; start..end, strand, type, name):
     76..579     +  misc_feature   CEN/ARS: S. cerevisiae CEN6 centromere fused to an autonomously replicating sequence
    609..713     +  promoter       AmpR promoter: bla
    714..1574    +  CDS            AmpR: β-lactamase; bla; confers resistance to ampicillin, carbenicillin, and related antibiotics
   1745..2333    +  rep_origin     ori: high-copy-number ColE1/pMB1/pBR322/pUC origin of replication
   2516..2608    +  CDS            lacI (fragment): lac repressor; lacI; The lac repressor binds to the lac operator to inhibit transcription in E. coli. This inhibition can be relieved by adding lactose or isopropyl-β-D-thiogalactopyranoside (IPTG).
   2621..2642    +  protein_bind   CAP binding site: CAP binding activates transcription in the presence of cAMP. E. coli catabolite activator protein
   2657..2687    +  promoter       lac promoter: promoter for the E. coli lac operon
   2695..2711    +  protein_bind   lac operator: The lac repressor binds to the lac operator to inhibit transcription in E. coli. This inhibition can be relieved by adding lactose or isopropyl-β-D-thiogalactopyranoside (IPTG). lac repressor encoded by lacI
   2756..2774    +  promoter       T3 promoter: promoter for bacteriophage T3 RNA polymerase
   2798..3239    +  promoter       GAL1 promoter: S. cerevisiae GAL1; inducible promoter, regulated by Gal4
   3254..3274    +  misc_feature   MCS (fragment): pBluescript multiple cloning site
   3278..3302    +  protein_bind   attB1: mutant version of attB; recombination site for the Gateway® BP reaction BP Clonase™
   4704..4728    -  protein_bind   attB2: mutant version of attB; recombination site for the Gateway® BP reaction BP Clonase™
   4732..4779    +  misc_feature   MCS (fragment): pBluescript multiple cloning site
   4780..5027    +  terminator     CYC1 terminator: S. cerevisiae CYC1; transcription terminator for CYC1
   5046..5064    -  promoter       T7 promoter: promoter for bacteriophage T7 RNA polymerase
   5072..5227    +  CDS            lacZα (fragment): LacZα fragment of β-galactosidase; lacZ fragment
   5231..5659    +  rep_origin     f1 ori (sequence partly withheld): f1 bacteriophage origin of replication; arrow indicates direction of (+) strand synthesis
   5687..5738    -  misc_feature   bom (fragment): basis of mobility region from pBR322
   5946..6608    -  CDS            HIS3: imidazoleglycerol-phosphate dehydratase, required for histidine biosynthesis; S. cerevisiae HIS3; yeast auxotrophic marker
   6609..6796    -  promoter       HIS3 promoter: S. cerevisiae HIS3
   6846..6926    +  CDS            MRM1 (fragment): MRM1_YEAST - Also known as PET56 From Saccharomyces cerevisiae (strain ATCC 204508 / S288c) (Baker's yeast).
   6927..6976    -  misc_feature   bom (fragment): basis of mobility region from pBR322
   7078..1       -  CDS            rop (fragment) (across the origin): Rop protein, which maintains plasmids at low copy number; rop
>Addgene plasmid #145794 | pAG413 GAL ORF1 Shuffle1 NLS | addgene full sequence | sequence record 297728 | Addgene NGS Result
GACGAAAGGGCCTCGTGATACGCCTATTTTTATAGGTTAATGTCATGATAATAATGGTTTCTTAGGGTCC
TTTTCATCACGTGCTATAAAAATAATTATAATTTAAATTTTTTAATATAAATATATAAATTAAAAATAGA
AAGTAAAAAAAGAAATTAAAGAAAAAATAGTTTTTGTTTTCCGAAGATGTAAAAGACTCTAGGGGGATCG
CCAACAAATACTACCTTTTATCTTGCTCTTCCTGCTCTCAGGTATTAATGCCGAATTGTTTCATCTTGTC
TGTGTAGAAGACCACACACGAAAATCCTGTGATTTTACATTTTACTTATCGTTAATCGAATGTATATCTA
TTTAATCTGCTTTTCTTGTCTAATAAATATATATGTAAAGTACGCTTTTTGTTGAAATTTTTTAAACCTT
TGTTTATTTTTTTTTCTTCATTCCGTAACTCTTCTACCTTCTTTATTTACTTTCTAAAATCCAAATACAA
AACATAAAAATAAATAAACACAGAGTAAATTCCCAAATTATTCCATCATTAAAAGATACGAGGCGCGTGT
AAGTTACAGGCAAGCGATCCGTCAGGTGGCACTTTTCGGGGAAATGTGCGCGGAACCCCTATTTGTTTAT
TTTTCTAAATACATTCAAATATGTATCCGCTCATGAGACAATAACCCTGATAAATGCTTCAATAATATTG
AAAAAGGAAGAGTATGAGTATTCAACATTTCCGTGTCGCCCTTATTCCCTTTTTTGCGGCATTTTGCCTT
CCTGTTTTTGCTCACCCAGAAACGCTGGTGAAAGTAAAAGATGCTGAAGATCAGTTGGGTGCACGAGTGG
GTTACATCGAACTGGATCTCAACAGCGGTAAGATCCTTGAGAGTTTTCGCCCCGAAGAACGTTTTCCAAT
GATGAGCACTTTTAAAGTTCTGCTATGTGGCGCGGTATTATCCCGTATTGACGCCGGGCAAGAGCAACTC
GGTCGCCGCATACACTATTCTCAGAATGACTTGGTTGAGTACTCACCAGTCACAGAAAAGCATCTTACGG
ATGGCATGACAGTAAGAGAATTATGCAGTGCTGCCATAACCATGAGTGATAACACTGCGGCCAACTTACT
TCTGACAACGATCGGAGGACCGAAGGAGCTAACCGCTTTTTTGCACAACATGGGGGATCATGTAACTCGC
CTTGATCGTTGGGAACCGGAGCTGAATGAAGCCATACCAAACGACGAGCGTGACACCACGATGCCTGTAG
CAATGGCAACAACGTTGCGCAAACTATTAACTGGCGAACTACTTACTCTAGCTTCCCGGCAACAATTAAT
AGACTGGATGGAGGCGGATAAAGTTGCAGGACCACTTCTGCGCTCGGCCCTTCCGGCTGGCTGGTTTATT
GCTGATAAATCTGGAGCCGGTGAGCGTGGGTCTCGCGGTATCATTGCAGCACTGGGGCCAGATGGTAAGC
CCTCCCGTATCGTAGTTATCTACACGACGGGGAGTCAGGCAACTATGGATGAACGAAATAGACAGATCGC
TGAGATAGGTGCCTCACTGATTAAGCATTGGTAACTGTCAGACCAAGTTTACTCATATATACTTTAGATT
GATTTAAAACTTCATTTTTAATTTAAAAGGATCTAGGTGAAGATCCTTTTTGATAATCTCATGACCAAAA
TCCCTTAACGTGAGTTTTCGTTCCACTGAGCGTCAGACCCCGTAGAAAAGATCAAAGGATCTTCTTGAGA
TCCTTTTTTTCTGCGCGTAATCTGCTGCTTGCAAACAAAAAAACCACCGCTACCAGCGGTGGTTTGTTTG
CCGGATCAAGAGCTACCAACTCTTTTTCCGAAGGTAACTGGCTTCAGCAGAGCGCAGATACCAAATACTG
TTCTTCTAGTGTAGCCGTAGTTAGGCCACCACTTCAAGAACTCTGTAGCACCGCCTACATACCTCGCTCT
GCTAATCCTGTTACCAGTGGCTGCTGCCAGTGGCGATAAGTCGTGTCTTACCGGGTTGGACTCAAGACGA
TAGTTACCGGATAAGGCGCAGCGGTCGGGCTGAACGGGGGGTTCGTGCACACAGCCCAGCTTGGAGCGAA
CGACCTACACCGAACTGAGATACCTACAGCGTGAGCTATGAGAAAGCGCCACGCTTCCCGAAGGGAGAAA
GGCGGACAGGTATCCGGTAAGCGGCAGGGTCGGAACAGGAGAGCGCACGAGGGAGCTTCCAGGGGGAAAC
GCCTGGTATCTTTATAGTCCTGTCGGGTTTCGCCACCTCTGACTTGAGCGTCGATTTTTGTGATGCTCGT
CAGGGGGGCGGAGCCTATGGAAAAACGCCAGCAACGCGGCCTTTTTACGGTTCCTGGCCTTTTGCTGGCC
TTTTGCTCACATGTTCTTTCCTGCGTTATCCCCTGATTCTGTGGATAACCGTATTACCGCCTTTGAGTGA
GCTGATACCGCTCGCCGCAGCCGAACGACCGAGCGCAGCGAGTCAGTGAGCGAGGAAGCGGAAGAGCGCC
CAATACGCAAACCGCCTCTCCCCGCGCGTTGGCCGATTCATTAATGCAGCTGGCACGACAGGTTTCCCGA
CTGGAAAGCGGGCAGTGAGCGCAACGCAATTAATGTGAGTTAGCTCACTCATTAGGCACCCCAGGCTTTA
CACTTTATGCTTCCGGCTCGTATGTTGTGTGGAATTGTGAGCGGATAACAATTTCACACAGGAAACAGCT
ATGACCATGATTACGCCAAGCGCGCAATTAACCCTCACTAAAGGGAACAAAAGCTGGAGCTCTAGTACGG
ATTAGAAGCCGCCGAGCGGGTGACAGCCCTCCGAAGGAAGACTCTCCTCCGTGCGTCCTCGTCTTCACCG
GTCGCGTTCCTGAAACGCAGATGTGCCTCGCGCCGCACTGCTCCGAACAATAAAGATTCTACAATACTAG
CTTTTATGGTTATGAAGAGGAAAAATTGGCAGTAACCTGGCCCCACAAACCTTCAAATGAACGAATCAAA
TTAACAACCATAGGATGATAATGCGATTAGTTTTTTAGCCTTATTTCTGGGGTAATTAATCAGCGAAGCG
ATGATTTTTGATCTATTAACAGATATATAAATGCAAAAACTGCATAACCACTTTAACTAATACTTTCAAC
ATTTTCGGTTTGTATTACTTCTTATTCAAATGTAATAAAAGTATCAACAAAAAATTGTTAATATACCTCT
ATACTTTAACGTCAAGGAGAAAAAACCCCGGATTCTAGAACTAGTGGATCCCCCATCACAAGTTTGTACA
AAAAAGCAGGCTTCATGGATCCGTCGCCGGCCGTGGATCCGTCGCCGGCCGTGGATCCGTCGCCGGCTGC
TGAAACCCGGCGGCGTGCAACCGGGAAAGGAGGCAAACAGCGCGGGGGCAAGCAACTAGGATTGAAGAGG
CCGCCGCCGATTTCTGTCCCGGCCACCCCGCCTCCTGCTGCGACGTCTTCATCCCCTGCTGCGCCGACGG
CCATCCCACCACGACCACCGCAATCTTCGCCGATTTTCGTCCCCGATTCGCCGAATCCGTCACCGGCTGC
GCCGACCTCCTCTCTTGCTTCGGGGACATCGACGGCAAGGCCACCGCAACCACAAGGAGGAGGATGGGGA
CCAACATCGACCATTTCCCCAAACTTTGCATCTTTCTTTGGAAACCAACAAGACCCAAATTCATGTTTGG
TCAGGGGTTATCCTCCAGGAGGGTTTGTCAATTTTATTCAACAAAATTGTCCGCCGCAGCCACAACAGCA
AGGTGAAAATTTTCATTTCGTTGGTCACAATATGGGGTTCAACCCAATATCTCCACAGCCACCAAGTGCC
TACGGAACACCAACACCCCAAGCTACGAACCAAGGCACTTCAACAAACATTATGATTGATGAAGAGGACA
ACAATGATGACAGTAGGGCAGCAAAGAAAAGATGGACTCATGAAGAGGAAGAGAGACTGGCCAGTGCTTG
GTTGAATGCTTCTAAAGACTCAATTCATGGGAATGATAAGAAAGGTGATACATTTTGGAAGGAAGTCACT
GATGAATTTAACAAGAAAGGGAATGGAAAACGTAGGAGGGAAATTAACCAACTGAAGGTTCACTGGTCAA
GGTTGAAGTCAGCGATCTCTGAGTTCAATGACTATTGGAGTACGGTTACTCAAATGCATACAAGCGGATA
CTCAGACGACATGCTTGAGAAAGAGGCACAGAGGCTGTATGCAAACAGGTTTGGAAAACCTTTTGCGTTG
GTCCATTGGTGGAAGATACTCAAAAGAGAGCCCAAATGGTGTGCTCAGTTTGAAAAGAGGAAAAGGAAGA
GCGAAATGGATGCTGTTCCAGAACAGCAGAAACGTCCTATTGGTAGAGAAGCAGCAAAGTCTGAGCGCAA
AAGAAAGCGCAAGAAAGAAAATGTTATGGAAGGCATTGTCCTCCTAGGGGACAATGTCCAGAAAATTATC
AAAGTGACGCAAGATCGGAAGCTGGAGCGTGAGAAGGTCACTGAAGCACAGATTCACATTTCAAACGTAA
ATTTGAAGGCAGCAGAACAGCAAAAAGAAGCAAAGATGTTTGAGGTATACAATTCCCTGCTCACTCAAGA
TACAAGTAACATGTCTGAAGAACAGAAGGCTCGCCGAGACAAGGCATTACAAAAGCTGGAGGAAAAGTTA
TTTGCTGACTAAGACCCAGCTTTCTTGTACAAAGTGGTGATGGGCTGCAGGAATTCGATATCAAGCTTAT
CGATACCGTCGACCTCGAGTCATGTAATTAGTTATGTCACGCTTACATTCACGCCCTCCCCCCACATCCG
CTCTAACCGAAAAGGAAGGAGTTAGACAACCTGAAGTCTAGGTCCCTATTTATTTTTTTATAGTTATGTT
AGTATTAAGAACGTTATTTATATTTCAAATTTTTCTTTTTTTTCTGTACAGACGCGTGTACGCATGTAAC
ATTATACTGAAAACCTTGCTTGAGAAGGTTTTGGGACGCTCGAAGGCTTTAATTTGCGGCCGGTACCCAA
TTCGCCCTATAGTGAGTCGTATTACGCGCGCTCACTGGCCGTCGTTTTACAACGTCGTGACTGGGAAAAC
CCTGGCGTTACCCAACTTAATCGCCTTGCAGCACATCCCCCTTTCGCCAGCTGGCGTAATAGCGAAGAGG
CCCGCACCGATCGCCCTTCCCAACAGTTGCGCAGCCTGAATGGCGAATGG
[124 nt withheld, positions 5231-5354]
C
[91 nt withheld, positions 5356-5446]
A
[49 nt withheld, positions 5448-5496]
CCTTTGACGTTGGAGTCCACGTTCTTT
[37 nt withheld, positions 5524-5560]
ACCCTATCTCGGTCTATTCTTTTGATTTATAAGGGATTTTGCCGATTTCGGCCTATTGGTTAAAAAATGA
GCTGATTTAACAAAAATTTAACGCGAATTTTAACAAAATATTAACGCTTACAATTTCCTGATGCGGTATT
TTCTCCTTACGCATCTGTGCGGTATTTCACACCGCATAGATCCGTCGAGTTCAAGAGAAAAAAAAAGAAA
AAGCAAAAAGAAAAAAGGAAAGCGCGCCTCGTTCAGAATGACACGTATAGAATGATGCATTACCTTGTCA
TCTTCAGTATCATACTGTTCGTATACATACTTACTGACATTCATAGGTATACATATATACACATGTATAT
ATATCGTATGCTGCAGCTTTAAATAATCGGTGTCACTACATAAGAACACCTTTGGTGGAGGGAACATCGT
TGGTACCATTGGGCGAGGTGGCTTCTCTTATGGCAACCGCAAGAGCCTTGAACGCACTCTCACTACGGTG
ATGATCATTCTTGCCTCGCAGACAATCAACGTGGAGGGTAATTCTGCTAGCCTCTGCAAAGCTTTCAAGA
AAATGCGGGATCATCTCGCAAGAGAGATCTCCTACTTTCTCCCTTTGCAAACCAAGTTCGACAACTGCGT
ACGGCCTGTTCGAAAGATCTACCACCGCTCTGGAAAGTGCCTCATCCAAAGGCGCAAATCCTGATCCAAA
CCTTTTTACTCCACGCACGGCCCCTAGGGCCTCTTTAAAAGCTTGACCGAGAGCAATCCCGCAGTCTTCA
GTGGTGTGATGGTCGTCTATGTGTAAGTCACCAATGCACTCAACGATTAGCGACCAGCCGGAATGCTTGG
CCAGAGCATGTATCATATGGTCCAGAAACCCTATACCTGTGTGGACGTTAATCACTTGCGATTGTGTGGC
CTGTTCTGCTACTGCTTCTGCCTCTTTTTCTGGGAAGATCGAGTGCTCTATCGCTAGGGGACCACCCTTT
AAAGAGATCGCAATCTGAATCTTGGTTTCATTTGTAATACGCTTTACTAGGGCTTTCTGCTCTGTCATCT
TTGCCTTCGTTTATCTTGCCTGCTCATTTTTTAGTATATTCTTCGAAGAAATCACATTACTTTATATAAT
GTATAATTCATTATGTGATAATGCCAATCGCTAAGAAAAAAAAAGAGTCATCCGCTAGGTGGAAAAAAAA
AAATGAAAATCATTACCGAGGCATAAAAAAATATAGAGTGTACTAGAGGAGGCCAAGAGTAATAGAAAAA
GAAAATTGCGGGAAAGGACTGTGTTATGACTTCCCTGACTAATGCCGTGTTCAAACGATACCTGGCAGTG
ACTCCTAGCGCTCACCAAGCTCTTAAAACGGGAATTTATGGTGCACTCTCAGTACAATCTGCTCTGATGC
CGCATAGTTAAGCCAGCCCCGACACCCGCCAACACCCGCTGACGCGCCCTGACGGGCTTGTCTGCTCCCG
GCATCCGCTTACAGACAAGCTGTGACCGTCTCCGGGAGCTGCATGTGTCAGAGGTTTTCACCGTCATCAC
CGAAACGCGCGA
